Addgene plasmid #97014: pEAHISPA0856
Purpose: Expressing Pseudomonas aeruginosa orf PA0856 protein
Depositing lab: Huanting Liu & James Naismith. Depositing organization: University of St. Andrews. Publication: The Scottish Structural Proteomics Facility: targets, methods and outputs. Oke M, Carter LG, Johnson KA, Liu H, McMahon SA, Yan X, Kerou M, Weikart ND, Kadi N, Sheikh MA, Schmelz S, Dorward M, Zawadzki M, Cozens C, Falconer H, Powers H, Overton IM, van Niekerk CA, Peng X, Patel P, Garrett RA, Prangishvili D, Botting CH, Coote PJ, Dryden DT, Barton GJ, Schwarz-Linek U, Challis GL, Taylor GL, White MF, Naismith JH. J Struct Funct Genomics. 2010 Jun;11(2):167-80. doi: 10.1007/s10969-010-9090-y. Epub 2010 Apr 24. PubMed 20419351.
Backbone
  Vector backbone: PEAHISTEV, modified from pDEST14
  Backbone manufacturer: BSRC, University of St Andrews
  Backbone size w/o insert (bp): 3705
  Total vector size (bp): 4254
  Modifications to backbone: none
Growth in bacteria
  Bacterial resistance: Ampicillin, 100 μg/mL
  Growth temperature: 37°C
  Growth strain: DH5alpha
  Growth instructions: Protein expression in DE3 strains
  Copy number: High Copy
Gene/Insert
  Gene/Insert name: P aeruginosa orf PA0856 (alt name: PA0856)
  Species: Pseudomonas aeruginosa
  Insert size (bp): 549
  Mutation: N-terminal deletion (AA 1-34)
  Promoter: T7
  Tag / fusion protein: N-ter TEV cleavable 6HIs (N terminal on backbone)
  Cloning method: Gateway Cloning
  Sequencing primers: 5′ T7 promoter; 3′ T7 terminator
Resource information
  A portion of this plasmid was derived from a plasmid made by: original
Terms and licenses: Academic/Nonprofit Terms; Industry Terms: Not Available to Industry
How to cite: pEAHISPA0856 was a gift from Huanting Liu & James Naismith (Addgene plasmid # 97014 ; http://n2t.net/addgene:97014 ; RRID:Addgene_97014)
