[The description below was written by a language model from this plasmid's Addgene catalogue record and pLannotate feature annotations shown in this document.]
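Description:
pEAHISPA0856 is a bacterial protein expression plasmid built on pEAHISTEV, a derivative of the Gateway destination vector pDEST14. It was produced as part of a structural proteomics effort. It is maintained in E. coli through a ColE1/pBR322-type origin and selected with ampicillin via the bla β-lactamase gene and its own promoter. The feature table also shows an f1 phage origin, the pBR322 bom mobility region and a rop gene. Rop normally lowers copy number, although the catalogue entry lists the plasmid as high copy.

The payload is Pseudomonas aeruginosa open reading frame PA0856, cloned as a 549 bp insert encoding a truncated protein that lacks the first 34 residues. The record gives no reason for the truncation. Expression is driven by a T7 promoter followed by the phage T7 gene 10 ribosome binding site and ends at a T7 terminator. Production therefore requires a host supplying T7 RNA polymerase, such as a DE3 lysogen, while a standard cloning strain is used for propagation. The backbone provides an N-terminal hexahistidine tag followed by a TEV protease recognition site, allowing metal-affinity purification and then tag removal to release near-native protein. This design suits crystallography and other structural or biochemical work.

The annotation does not label the PA0856 coding region itself. Several short partial hits downstream of the TEV site (an MS2 coat protein fragment, a second His-tag fragment and a SET1 fragment) are probably incidental sequence matches or vector remnants rather than functional elements. The sequenced record is 4,148 nt, slightly shorter than the 4,254 bp catalogued total.
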