Features (pLannotate 1.2.2; 15 found; start..end, strand, type, name):
     12..440     +  rep_origin     f1 ori (sequence partly withheld): f1 bacteriophage origin of replication; arrow indicates direction of (+) strand synthesis
    493..597     +  promoter       AmpR promoter: bla
    598..1458    +  CDS            AmpR: β-lactamase; bla; confers resistance to ampicillin, carbenicillin, and related antibiotics
   1629..2217    +  rep_origin     ori: high-copy-number ColE1/pMB1/pBR322/pUC origin of replication
   2403..2542    -  misc_feature   bom: basis of mobility region from pBR322
   2644..2835    -  CDS            rop: Rop protein, which maintains plasmids at low copy number; rop
   2852..3232    +  CDS            YPB1_ECOLX: Protein predicted: Swiss-Prot protein existence level 4. From Escherichia coli.
   3344..3362    +  promoter       T7 promoter: promoter for bacteriophage T7 RNA polymerase
   3394..3416    +  RBS            RBS: efficient ribosome binding site from bacteriophage T7 gene 10 (Olins and Rangwala, 1989)
   3434..3453    +  CDS            8xHis (fragment): 8xHis affinity tag
   3475..3495    +  CDS            TEV site: tobacco etch virus (TEV) protease recognition and cleavage site
   3721..3738    -  CDS            MS2-N55K (fragment): bacteriophage MS2 coat protein binds with high affinity to a specific stem-loop structure in the viral RNA (Lim et al., 1994)
   3992..4009    +  CDS            9xHis (fragment): 9xHis affinity tag
   4019..4068    +  CDS            SET1 (fragment): solubility-enhancement tag derived from T7 phage gene 10B
   4076..4123    +  terminator     T7 terminator: transcription terminator for bacteriophage T7 RNA polymerase
>Addgene plasmid #97014 | pEAHISPA0856 | addgene full sequence | sequence record 183103 | Addgene NGS Result
TGGCGAATGGG
[124 nt withheld, positions 12-135]
C
[91 nt withheld, positions 137-227]
A
[49 nt withheld, positions 229-277]
CCTTTGACGTTGGAGTCCACGTTCTTT
[37 nt withheld, positions 305-341]
ACCCTATCTCGGTCTATTCTTTTGATTTATAAGGGATTTTGCCGATTTCGGCCTATTGGTTAAAAAATGA
GCTGATTTAACAAAAATTTAACGCGAATTTTAACAAAATATTAACGCTTACAATTTAGGTGGCACTTTTC
GGGGAAATGTGCGCGGAACCCCTATTTGTTTATTTTTCTAAATACATTCAAATATGTATCCGCTCATGAG
ACAATAACCCTGATAAATGCTTCAATAATATTGAAAAAGGAAGAGTATGAGTATTCAACATTTCCGTGTC
GCCCTTATTCCCTTTTTTGCGGCATTTTGCCTTCCTGTTTTTGCTCACCCAGAAACGCTGGTGAAAGTAA
AAGATGCTGAAGATCAGTTGGGTGCACGAGTGGGTTACATCGAACTGGATCTCAACAGCGGTAAGATCCT
TGAGAGTTTTCGCCCCGAAGAACGTTTTCCAATGATGAGCACTTTTAAAGTTCTGCTATGTGGCGCGGTA
TTATCCCGTATTGACGCCGGGCAAGAGCAACTCGGTCGCCGCATACACTATTCTCAGAATGACTTGGTTG
AGTACTCACCAGTCACAGAAAAGCATCTTACGGATGGCATGACAGTAAGAGAATTATGCAGTGCTGCCAT
AACCATGAGTGATAACACTGCGGCCAACTTACTTCTGACAACGATCGGAGGACCGAAGGAGCTAACCGCT
TTTTTGCACAACATGGGGGATCATGTAACTCGCCTTGATCGTTGGGAACCGGAGCTGAATGAAGCCATAC
CAAACGACGAGCGTGACACCACGATGCCTGCAGCAATGGCAACAACGTTGCGCAAACTATTAACTGGCGA
ACTACTTACTCTAGCTTCCCGGCAACAATTAATAGACTGGATGGAGGCGGATAAAGTTGCAGGACCACTT
CTGCGCTCGGCCCTTCCGGCTGGCTGGTTTATTGCTGATAAATCTGGAGCCGGTGAGCGTGGGTCTCGCG
GTATCATTGCAGCACTGGGGCCAGATGGTAAGCCCTCCCGTATCGTAGTTATCTACACGACGGGGAGTCA
GGCAACTATGGATGAACGAAATAGACAGATCGCTGAGATAGGTGCCTCACTGATTAAGCATTGGTAACTG
TCAGACCAAGTTTACTCATATATACTTTAGATTGATTTAAAACTTCATTTTTAATTTAAAAGGATCTAGG
TGAAGATCCTTTTTGATAATCTCATGACCAAAATCCCTTAACGTGAGTTTTCGTTCCACTGAGCGTCAGA
CCCCGTAGAAAAGATCAAAGGATCTTCTTGAGATCCTTTTTTTCTGCGCGTAATCTGCTGCTTGCAAACA
AAAAAACCACCGCTACCAGCGGTGGTTTGTTTGCCGGATCAAGAGCTACCAACTCTTTTTCCGAAGGTAA
CTGGCTTCAGCAGAGCGCAGATACCAAATACTGTCCTTCTAGTGTAGCCGTAGTTAGGCCACCACTTCAA
GAACTCTGTAGCACCGCCTACATACCTCGCTCTGCTAATCCTGTTACCAGTGGCTGCTGCCAGTGGCGAT
AAGTCGTGTCTTACCGGGTTGGACTCAAGACGATAGTTACCGGATAAGGCGCAGCGGTCGGGCTGAACGG
GGGGTTCGTGCACACAGCCCAGCTTGGAGCGAACGACCTACACCGAACTGAGATACCTACAGCGTGAGCT
ATGAGAAAGCGCCACGCTTCCCGAAGGGAGAAAGGCGGACAGGTATCCGGTAAGCGGCAGGGTCGGAACA
GGAGAGCGCACGAGGGAGCTTCCAGGGGGAAACGCCTGGTATCTTTATAGTCCTGTCGGGTTTCGCCACC
TCTGACTTGAGCGTCGATTTTTGTGATGCTCGTCAGGGGGGCGGAGCCTATGGAAAAACGCCAGCAACGC
GGCCTTTTTACGGTTCCTGGCCTTTTGCTGGCCTTTTGCTCACATGTTCTTTCCTGCGTTATCCCCTGAT
TCTGTGGATAACCGTATTACCGCCTTTGAGTGAGCTGATACCGCTCGCCGCAGCCGAACGACCGAGCGCA
GCGAGTCAGTGAGCGAGGAAGCGGAAGAGCGCCTGATGCGGTATTTTCTCCTTACGCATCTGTGCGGTAT
TTCACACCGCAATGGTGCACTCTCAGTACAATCTGCTCTGATGCCGCATAGTTAAGCCAGTATACACTCC
GCTATCGCTACGTGACTGGGTCATGGCTGCGCCCCGACACCCGCCAACACCCGCTGACGCGCCCTGACGG
GCTTGTCTGCTCCCGGCATCCGCTTACAGACAAGCTGTGACCGTCTCCGGGAGCTGCATGTGTCAGAGGT
TTTCACCGTCATCACCGAAACGCGCGAGGCAGCTGCGGTAAAGCTCATCAGCGTGGTCGTGAAGCGATTC
ACAGATGTCTGCCTGTTCATCCGCGTCCAGCTCGTTGAGTTTCTCCAGAAGCGTTAATGTCTGGCTTCTG
ATAAAGCGGGCCATGTTAAGGGCGGTTTTTTCCTGTTTGGTCACTGATGCCTCCGTGTAAGGGGGATTTC
TGTTCATGGGGGTAATGATACCGATGAAACGAGAGAGGATGCTCACGATACGGGTTACTGATGATGAACA
TGCCCGGTTACTGGAACGTTGTGAGGGTAAACAACTGGCGGTATGGATGCGGCGGGACCAGAGAAAAATC
ACTCAGGGTCAATGCCAGCGCTTCGTTAATACAGATGTAGGTGTTCCACAGGGTAGCCAGCAGCATCCTG
CGATGCAGATCCGGAACATAATGGTGCAGGGCGCTGACTTCCGCGTTTCCAGACTTTACGAAACACGGAA
ACCGAAGACCATTCATGTTGTTGCTCAGGTCGCAGACGTTTTGCAGCAGCAGTCGCTTCACGTTCGCTCG
CGTATCGGTGATTCATTCTGCTAACCAGTAAGGCAACCCCGCCAGCCTAGCCGGGTCCTCAACGACAGGA
GCACGATCATGCGCACCCGTGGCCAGGACCCAACGCTGCCCGAGATCTCGATCCCGCGAAATTAATACGA
CTCACTATAGGGAGACCACAACGGTTTCCCTCTAGAAATAATTTTGTTTAACTTTAAGAAGGAGATATAC
ATATGTCGTACTACCATCACCATCACCATCACGATTACGACATCCCAACGACCGAAAACCTGTATTTTCA
GGGCGCCATGGCCGATTCCGCCAGCCAGGCCGAGCAATTCCTCAAGCTGGTCCATGCCGACAAGCTGACG
GTCCCGGTCTATGCCCAGGTGCAGCAGATGCTGGCCCAGCGCTTCGCCCAGGCCAAGGCGCCGGAGAGCA
AGAAGGCGGTTCTCGAGCGTTACCAGGCCAAGGCCAATGCCGAACTGGACCGCGCCATCGGCTGGGACAA
GATCAAGCCCGAGCTGATCAAGCTCTACACCACCAACTTCACCGAGTCCGAGCTGAAGGACCTGAATGCC
TTCTACCAGTCGCCGCTGGGCAAGAAGGTGCTGGAGAAGATGCCGCGCCTGACCGCCGAATCCGCCCAAC
TGACCCAGGCCAAGCTGCAAGGCGCCGTCGAGCCGGTGAACAAGCTGATGGCCGACATGGACAAGGAACT
CGGCGTCGCCGCGCCGGCCCAGAAGAAAAAGTAAGGATCCGAATTCGAGCTCCGTCGACAAGCTTGCGGC
CGCACTCGAGCACCACCACCACCACCACTGAGATCCGGCTGCTAACAAAGCCCGAAAGGAAGCTGAGTTG
GCTGCTGCCACCGCTGAGCAATAACTAGCATAACCCCTTGGGGCCTCTAAACGGGTCTTGAGGGGTTTTT
TGCTGAAAGGAGGAACTATATCCGGAT
